>Addgene plasmid #62547 | pAB1 | addgene full sequence | sequence record 314155 | Addgene NGS Result
TTGACAATTAATCATCCGGCTCGTATAATGTGTGGAATTGTGAGCGGATAACAATTTCACACAGGAAACA
GACCATGGCTGCAGTCTAGAGTCGACAGGAGAAGAAAAAATGAGTAAAGGAGAAGAACTTTTCACTGGAG
TTGTCCCAATTCTTGTTGAATTAGATGGTGATGTTAATGGGCACAAATTTTCTGTCAGTGGAGAGGGTGA
AGGTGATGCAACATACGGAAAACTTACCCTTAAATTTATTTGCACTACTGGAAAACTACCTGTTCCATGG
CCAACACTTGTCACTACTTTCGCGTATGGTCTTCAATGCTTTGCGAGATACCCAGATCATATGAAACAGC
ATGACTTTTTCAAGAGTGCCATGCCCGAAGGTTATGTACAGGAAAGAACTATATTTTTCAAAGATGACGG
GAACTACAAGACACGTGCTGAAGTCAAGTTTGAAGGTGATACCCTTGTTAATAGAATCGAGTTAAAAGGT
ATTGATTTTAAAGAAGATGGAAACATTCTTGGACACAAATTGGAATACAACTATAACTCACACAATGTAT
ACATCATGGCAGACAAACAAAAGAATGGAATCAAAGTTAACTTCAAAATTAGACACAACATTGAAGATGG
AAGCGTTCAACTAGCAGACCATTATCAACAAAATACTCCAATTGGCGATGGCCCTGTCCTTTTACCAGAC
AACCATTACCTGTCCACACAATCTGCCCTTTCGAAAGATCCCAACGAAAAGAGAGACCACATGGTCCTTC
TTGAGTTTGTAACAGCTGCTGGGATTACACATGGCATGGATGAACTATACAAATAAGCTTGGCTGTTTTG
GCGGATGAGAGAAGATTTTCAGCCTGATACAGATTAAATCAGAACGCAGAAGCGGTCTGATAAAACAGAA
TTTGCCTGGCGGCAGTAGCGCGGTGGTCCCACCTGACCCCATGCCGAACTCAGAAGTGAAACGCCGTAGC
GCCGATGGTAGTGTGGGGTCTCCCCATGCGAGAGTAGGGAACTGCCAGGCATCAAATAAAACGAAAGGCT
CAGTCGAAAGACTGGGCCTTTCGTTTTATCTGTTGTTTGTCGGTGAACGCTCTCCTGAGTAGGACAAATC
CGCCGGGAGCGGATTTGAACGTTGCGAAGCAACGGCCCGGAGGGTGGCGGGCAGGACGCCCGCCATAAAC
TGCCAGGCATCAAATTAAGCAGAAGGCCATCCTGACGGATGGCCTTTTTGCGTTTCTACAAACTCTTTTG
TTTATTTTTCTAAATACATTCAAATATGTATCCGCTCATGAGACAATAACCCTGATAAATGCTTCAATAA
TATTGAAAAAGGAAGAGTATGAGTATTCAACATTTCCGTGTCGCCCTTATTCCCTTTTTTGCGGCATTTT
GCCTTCCTGTTTTTGCTCACCCAGAAACGCTGGTGAAAGTAAAAGATGCTGAAGATCAGTTGGGTGCACG
AGTGGGTTACATCGAACTGGATCTCAACAGCGGTAAGATCCTTGAGAGTTTTCGCCCCGAAGAACGTTTT
CCAATGATGAGCACTTTTAAAGTTCTGCTATGTGGCGCGGTATTATCCCGTGTTGACGCCGGGCAAGAGC
AACTCGGTCGCCGCATACACTATTCTCAGAATGACTTGGTTGAGTACTCACCAGTCACAGAAAAGCATCT
TACGGATGGCATGACAGTAAGAGAATTATGCAGTGCTGCCATAACCATGAGTGATAACACTGCGGCCAAC
TTACTTCTGACAACGATCGGAGGACCGAAGGAGCTAACCGCTTTTTTGCACAACATGGGGGATCATGTAA
CTCGCCTTGATCGTTGGGAACCGGAGCTGAATGAAGCCATACCAAACGACGAGCGTGACACCACGATGCC
TGTAGCAATGGCAACAACGTTGCGCAAACTATTAACTGGCGAACTACTTACTCTAGCTTCCCGGCAACAA
TTAATAGACTGGATGGAGGCGGATAAAGTTGCAGGACCACTTCTGCGCTCGGCCCTTCCGGCTGGCTGGT
TTATTGCTGATAAATCTGGAGCCGGTGAGCGTGGGTCTCGCGGTATCATTGCAGCACTGGGGCCAGATGG
TAAGCCCTCCCGTATCGTAGTTATCTACACGACGGGGAGTCAGGCAACTATGGATGAACGAAATAGACAG
ATCGCTGAGATAGGTGCCTCACTGATTAAGCATTGGTAACTGTCAGACCAAGTTTACTCATATATACTTT
AGATTGATTTAAAACTTCATTTTTAATTTAAAAGGATCTAGGTGAAGATCCTTTTTGATAATCTCATGAC
CAAAATCCCTTAACGTGAGTTTTCGTTCCACTGAGCGTCAGACCCCGTAGAAAAGATCAAAGGATCTTCT
TGAGATCCTTTTTTTCTGCGCGTAATCTGCTGCTTGCAAACAAAAAAACCACCGCTACCAGCGGTGGTTT
GTTTGCCGGATCAAGAGCTACCAACTCTTTTTCCGAAGGTAACTGGCTTCAGCAGAGCGCAGATACCAAA
TACTGTCCTTCTAGTGTAGCCGTAGTTAGGCCACCACTTCAAGAACTCTGTAGCACCGCCTACATACCTC
GCTCTGCTAATCCTGTTACCAGTGGCTGCTGCCAGTGGCGATAAGTCGTGTCTTACCGGGTTGGACTCAA
GACGATAGTTACCGGATAAGGCGCAGCGGTCGGGCTGAACGGGGGGTTCGTGCACACAGCCCAGCTTGGA
GCGAACGACCTACACCGAACTGAGATACCTACAGCGTGAGCTATGAGAAAGCGCCACGCTTCCCGAAGGG
AGAAAGGCGGACAGGTATCCGGTAAGCGGCAGGGTCGGAACAGGAGAGCGCACGAGGGAGCTTCCAGGGG
GAAACGCCTGGTATCTTTATAGTCCTGTCGGGTTTCGCCACCTCTGACTTGAGCGTCGATTTTTGTGATG
CTCGTCAGGGGGGCGGAGCCTATGGAAAAACGCCAGCAACGCGGCCTTTTTACGGTTCCTGGCCTTTTGC
TGGCCTTTTGCTCACATGTTCTTTCCTGCGTTATCCCCTGATTCTGTGGATAACCGTATTACCGCCTTTG
AGTGAGCTGATACCGCTCGCCGCAGCCGAACGACCGAGCGCAGCGAGTCAGTGAGCGAGGAAGCGGAAGA
GCGCCTGATGCGGTATTTTCTCCTTACGCATCTGTGCGGTATTTCACACCGCATATGGTGCACTCTCAGT
ACAATCTGCTCTGATGCCGCATAGTTAAGCCAGTATACACTCCGCTATCGCTACGTGACTGGGTCATGGC
TGCGCCCCGACACCCGCCAACACCCGCTGACGCGCCCTGACGGGCTTGTCTGCTCCCGGCATCCGCTTAC
AGACAAGCTGTGACCGTCTCCGGGAGCTGCATGTGTCAGAGGTTTTCACCGTCATCACCGAAACGCGCGA
GGCAGCTGCGGTAAAGCTCATCAGCGTGGTCGTGAAGCGATTCACAGATGTCTGCCTGTTCATCCGCGTC
CAGCTCGTTGAGTTTCTCCAGAAGCGTTAATGTCTGGCTTCTGATAAAGCGGGCCATGTTAAGGGCGGTT
TTTTCCTGTTTGGTCACTGATGCCTCCGTGTAAGGGGGATTTCTGTTCATGGGGGTAATGATACCGATGA
AACGAGAGAGGATGCTCACGATACGGGTTACTGATGATGAACATGCCCGGTTACTGGAACGTTGTGAGGG
TAAACAACTGGCGGTATGGATGCGGCGGGACCAGAGAAAAATCACTCAGGGTCAATGCCAGCGCTTCGTT
AATACAGATGTAGGTGTTCCACAGGGTAGCCAGCAGCATCCTGCGATGCAGATCCGGAACATAATGGTGC
AGGGCGCTGACTTCCGCGTTTCCAGACTTTACGAAACACGGAAACCGAAGACCATTCATGTTGTTGCTCA
GGTCGCAGACGTTTTGCAGCAGCAGTCGCTTCACGTTCGCTCGCGTATCGGTGATTCATTCTGCTAACCA
GTAAGGCAACCCCGCCAGCCTAGCCGGGTCCTCAACGACAGGAGCACGATCATGCGCACCCGTGGCCAGG
ACCCAACGCTGCCCGAGATGCGCCGCGTGCGGCTGCTGGAGATGGCGGACGCGATGGATATGTTCTGCCA
AGGGTTGGTTTGCGCATTCACAGTTCTCCGCAAGAATTGATTGGCTCCAATTCTTGGAGTGGTGAATCCG
TTAGCGAGGTGCCGCCGGCTTCCATTCAGGTCGAGGTGGCCCGGCTCCATGCACCGCGACGCAACGCGGG
GAGGCAGACAAGGTATAGGGCGGCGCCTACAATCCATGCCAACCCGTTCCATGTGCTCGCCGAGGCGGCA
TAAATCGCCGTGACGATCAGCGGTCCAATGATCGAAGTTAGGCTGGTAAGAGCCGCGAGCGATCCTTGAA
GCTGTCCCTGATGGTCGTCATCTACCTGCCTGGACAGCATGGCCTGCAACGCGGGCATCCCGATGCCGCC
GGAAGCGAGAAGAATCATAATGGGGAAGGCCATCCAGCCTCGCGTCGCGAACGCCAGCAAGACGTAGCCC
AGCGCGTCGGCCGCCATGCCGGCGATAATGGCCTGCTTCTCGCCGAAACGTTTGGTGGCGGGACCAGTGA
CGAAGGCTTGAGCGAGGGCGTGCAAGATTCCGAATACCGCAAGCGACAGGCCGATCATCGTCGCGCTCCA
GCGAAAGCGGTCCTCGCCGAAAATGACCCAGAGCGCTGCCGGCACCTGTCCTACGAGTTGCATGATAAAG
AAGACAGTCATAAGTGCGGCGACGATAGTCATGCCCCGCGCCCACCGGAAGGAGCTGACTGGGTTGAAGG
CTCTCAAGGGCATCGGTCGACGCTCTCCCTTATGCGACTCCTGCATTAGGAAGCAGCCCAGTAGTAGGTT
GAGGCCGTTGAGCACCGCCGCCGCAAGGAATGGTGCATGCAAGGAGATGGCGCCCAACAGTCCCCCGGCC
ACGGGGCCTGCCACCATACCCACGCCGAAACAAGCGCTCATGAGCCCGAAGTGGCGAGCCCGATCTTCCC
CATCGGTGATGTCGGCGATATAGGCGCCAGCAACCGCACCTGTGGCGCCGGTGATGCCGGCCACGATGCG
TCCGGCGTAGAGGATCTTCCATACCTACCAGTTCTGCGCCTGCAGCAATGGCAACAACGTTGCCCGGATC
GTGGCATCACCGAACCGCGCCGTGCGCGGGTCGTCGGTGAGCCAGAGTTTCAGCAGGCCGCCCAGGCGGC
CCAGGTCGCCATTGATGCGGGCCAGCTCGCGGACGTGCTCATAGTCCACGACGCCCGTGATTTTGTAGCC
CTGGCCGACGGCCAGCAGGTAGGCCGACAGGCTCATGCCGGCCGCCGCCGCCTTTTCCTCAATCGCTCTT
CGTTCGTCTGGAAGGCAGTACACCTTGATAGGTGGGCTGCCCTTCCTGGTTGGCTTGGTTTCATCAGCCA
TCCGCTTGCCCTCATCTGTTACGCCGGCGGTAGCCGGCCAGCCTCGCAGAGCAGGATTCCCGTTGAGCAC
CGCCAGGTGCGAATAAGGGACAGTGAAGAAGGAACACCCGCTCGCGGGTGGGCCTACTTCACCTATCCTG
CCCGGCTGACGCCGTTGGATACACCAAGGAAAGTCTACACGAACCCTTTGGCAAAATCCTGTATATCGTG
CGAAAAAGGATGGATATACCGAAAAAATCGCTATAATGACCCCGAAGCAGGGTTATGCAGCGGAAAAGCG
CTGCTTCCCTGCTGTTTTGTGGAATATCTACCGACTGGAAACAGGCAAATGCAGGAAATTACTGAACTGA
GGGGACAGGCGAGAGACGATGCCAAAGAGCTACACCGACGAGCTGGCCGAGTGGGTTGAATCCCGCGCGG
CCAAGAAGCGCCGGCGTGATGAGGCTGCGGTTGCGTTCCTGGCGGTGAGGGCGGATGTCGAGGCGGCGTT
AGCGTCCGGCTATGCGCTCGTCACCATTTGGGAGCACATGCGGGAAACGGGGAAGGTCAAGTTCTCCTAC
GAGACGTTCCGCTCGCACGCCAGGCGGCACATCAAGGCCAAGCCCGCCGATGTGCCCGCACCGCAGGCCA
AGGCTGCGGAACCCGCGCCGGCACCCAAGACGCCGGAGCCACGGCGGCCGAAGCAGGGGGGCAAGGCTGA
AAAGCCGGCCCCCGCTGCGGCCCCGACCGGCTTCACCTTCAACCCAACACCGGACAAAAAGGATCGGCGT
TGCCATAGTCGATTTTCTTCAAATAGCGCCGAGCTTTGTCATCACCAATTTCCTTTGCAAATAGCTCATA
CACCCAAACAGTAGAATTCCCCGGATCCGTCGACCTGCAGAAAGGCAGGCCGGGCCGTGGTGGCCACGGC
CTCTAGGCCAGATCCAGCGGCATCTGGGTTAGTCGAGCGCGGGCCGCTTCCCATGTCTCACCAGGGCGAG
CCTGTTTCGCGATCTCAGCATCTGAAATCTTCCCGGCCTTGCGCTTCGCTGGGGCCTTACCCACCGCCTT
GGCGGGCTTCTTCGGTCCAAAACTGAACAACAGATGTGTGACCTTGCGCCCGGTCTTTCGCTGCGCCCAC
TCCACCTGTAGCGGGCTGTGCTCGTTGATCTGCGTCACGGCTGGATCAAGCACTCGCAACTTGAAGTCCT
TGATCGAGGGATACCGGCCTTCCAGTTGAAACCACTTTCGCAGCTGGTCAATTTCTATTTCGCGCTGGCC
GATGCTGTCCCATTGCATGAGCAGCTCGTAAAGCCTGATCGCGTGGGTGCTGTCCATCTTGGCCACGTCA
GCCAAGGCGTATTTGGTGAACTGTTTGGTGAGTTCCGTCAGGTACGGCAGCATGTCTTTGGTGAACCTGA
GTTCTACACGGCCCTCACCCTCCCGGTAGATGATTGTTTGCACCCAGCCGGTAATCATCACACTCGGTCT
TTTCCCCTTGCCATTGGGCTCTTGGGTTAACCGGACTTCCCGCCGTTTCAGGCGCAGGGCCGCTTCTTTG
AGCTGGTTGTAGGAAGATTCGATAGGGACACCCGCCATCGTCGCTATGTCCTCCGCCGTCACTGAATACA
TCACTTCATCGGTGACAGGCTCGCTCCTCTTCACCTGGCTAATACAGGCCAGAACGATCCGCTGTTCCTG
AACACTGAGGCGATACGCGGCCTCGACCAGGGCATTGCTTTTGTAAACCATTGGGGGTGAGGCCACGTTC
GACATTCCTTGTGTATAAGGGGACACTGTATCTGCGTCCCACAATACAACAAATCCGTCCCTTTACAACA
ACAAATCCGTCCCTTCTTAACAACAAATCCGTCCCTTAATGGCAACAAATCCGTCCCTTTTTAAACTCTA
CAGGCCACGGATTACGTGGCCTGTAGACGTCCTAAAAGGTTTAAAAGGGAAAAGGAAGAAAAGGGTGGAA
ACGCAAAAAACGCACCACTACGTGGCCCCGTTGGGGCCGCATTTGTGCCCCTGAAGGGGCGGGGGAGGCG
TCTGGGCAATCCCCGTTTTACCAGTCCCCTATCGCCGCCTGAGAGGGCGCAGGAAGCGAGTAATCAGGGT
ATCGAGGCGGATTCACCCTTGGCGTCCAACCAGCGGCACCAGCGGCGCCTGAGAGGCCTACAGAGCGGTT
GGACACCAAGGGGAGGGGCTAAGACCGGTTTATCAGTCCCCTTTCCCTCGTTTCTTTCCAACGCGATAGC
CCAGCAAGGCCGCCACCGTTGCCACCGTCACCCCAGCAAGCACAGCCAGTGGCGTGTAATTGGGGTCTGA
CGCTCAGTGGAACGAAAACTCACGTTAAGGGATTTTGGTCATGAGATTATCAAAAAGGATCTTCACCTAG
ATCCTTTTAAATTAAAAATGAAGTTTTAAATCAATCTAAAGTATATATGAGTAAACTTGGTCTGACAGTT
ACCAATGCTTAATCAGTGAGGCACCTATCTCAGCGATCTGTCTATTTCGTTCATCCATAGTTGCCTGACT
CCCCGTCGTGTAGATAACTACGATACGGGAGGGCTTACCATCTGGCCCCAGTGCTGCAATGATACCGCGA
GATCCACGCTCACCGGCTCCAGATTTATCAGCAATAAACCAGCCAGCCGGAAGGGCCGAGCGCAGAAGTG
GTCCTGCAACTTTATCCGCCTCCATCCAGTCTATTAATTGTTGCCGGGAAGCTAGAGTAAGTAGTTCGCC
AGTTAATAGTTTGCGCAACGTTGTTGCCATTGCTGCAGGTCGACGGATCCGGGGAATTCGCGCGCGAAGG
CGAAGCGGCATGCATTTACGTTGACACCATCGAATGGTGCAAAACCTTTCGCGGTATGGCATGATAGCGC
CCGGAAGAGAGTCAATTCAGGGTGGTGAATGTGAAACCAGTAACGTTATACGATGTCGCAGAGTATGCCG
GTGTCTCTTATCAGACCGTTTCCCGCGTGGTGAACCAGGCCAGCCACGTTTCTGCGAAAACGCGGGAAAA
AGTGGAAGCGGCGATGGCGGAGCTGAATTACATTCCCAACCGCGTGGCACAACAACTGGCGGGCAAACAG
TCGTTGCTGATTGGCGTTGCCACCTCCAGTCTGGCCCTGCACGCGCCGTCGCAAATTGTCGCGGCGATTA
AATCTCGCGCCGATCAACTGGGTGCCAGCGTGGTGGTGTCGATGGTAGAACGAAGCGGCGTCGAAGCCTG
TAAAGCGGCGGTGCACAATCTTCTCGCGCAACGCGTCAGTGGGCTGATCATTAACTATCCGCTGGATGAC
CAGGATGCCATTGCTGTGGAAGCTGCCTGCACTAATGTTCCGGCGTTATTTCTTGATGTCTCTGACCAGA
CACCCATCAACAGTATTATTTTCTCCCATGAAGACGGTACGCGACTGGGCGTGGAGCATCTGGTCGCATT
GGGTCACCAGCAAATCGCGCTGTTAGCGGGCCCATTAAGTTCTGTCTCGGCGCGTCTGCGTCTGGCTGGC
TGGCATAAATATCTCACTCGCAATCAAATTCAGCCGATAGCGGAACGGGAAGGCGACTGGAGTGCCATGT
CCGGTTTTCAACAAACCATGCAAATGCTGAATGAGGGCATCGTTCCCACTGCGATGCTGGTTGCCAACGA
TCAGATGGCGCTGGGCGCAATGCGCGCCATTACCGAGTCCGGGCTGCGCGTTGGTGCGGATATCTCGGTA
GTGGGATACGACGATACCGAAGACAGCTCATGTTATATCCCGCCGTTAACCACCATCAAACAGGATTTTC
GCCTGCTGGGGCAAACCAGCGTGGACCGCTTGCTGCAACTCTCTCAGGGCCAGGCGGTGAAGGGCAATCA
GCTGTTGCCCGTCTCACTGGTGAAAAGAAAAACCACCCTGGCGCCCAATACGCAAACCGCCTCTCCCCGC
GCGTTGGCCGATTCATTAATGCAGCTGGCACGACAGGTTTCCCGACTGGAAAGCGGGCAGTGAGCGCAAC
GCAATTAATGTAAGTTAGCGCGAATTCTCATGTTTGACAGCTTATCATCGACTGCACGGTGCACCAATGC
TTCTGGCGTCAGGCAGCCATCGGAAGCTGTGGTATGGCTGTGCAGGTCGTAAATCACTGCATAATTCGTG
TCGCTCAAGGCGCACTCCCGTTCTGGATAATGTTTTTTGCGCCGACATCATAACGGTTCTGGCAAATATT
CTGAAATGAGCTG
Features (pLannotate 1.2.2; 24 found; start..end, strand, type, name):
      1..30      +  promoter       trc promoter: strong E. coli promoter; hybrid between the trp and lac UV5 promoters
     38..54      +  protein_bind   lac operator: The lac repressor binds to the lac operator to inhibit transcription in E. coli. This inhibition can be relieved by adding lactose or isopropyl-β-D-thiogalactopyranoside (IPTG). lac repressor encoded by lacI
    110..823     +  CDS            GFPmut2: GFPmut2 is a basic (constitutively fluorescent) green fluorescent protein published in 1996, derived from Aequorea victoria. It is reported to be a very rapidly-maturing weak dimer.
    914..1029    +  ncRNA          5S rRNA: Accession: RF00001 - 5S ribosomal RNA
   1033..1119    +  terminator     rrnB T1 terminator: Escherichia coli rrnB; transcription terminator T1 from the E. coli rrnB gene
   1211..1238    +  terminator     rrnB T2 terminator: transcription terminator T2 from the E. coli rrnB gene
   1257..1348    +  promoter       AmpR promoter: bla
   1349..2209    +  CDS            AmpR: β-lactamase; bla; confers resistance to ampicillin, carbenicillin, and related antibiotics
   2380..2968    +  rep_origin     ori: high-copy-number ColE1/pMB1/pBR322/pUC origin of replication
   3154..3294    -  misc_feature   bom: basis of mobility region from pBR322
   3396..3587    -  CDS            rop: Rop protein, which maintains plasmids at low copy number; rop
   3604..3984    +  CDS            YPB1_ECOLX: Protein predicted: Swiss-Prot protein existence level 4. From Escherichia coli.
   4226..5126    -  CDS            TcR (fragment): tetracycline efflux protein; tet; confers resistance to tetracycline
   5148..5173    +  CDS            bla(M) (fragment): β-lactamase lacking the signal sequence; bla(M); allows cytosolic expression of β-lactamase
   5176..5461    -  CDS            traJ (fragment): oriT-recognizing protein; traJ
   5494..5603    -  oriT           oriT: incP origin of transfer
   5829..6224    +  CDS            traK: TRAK4_ECOLX - Experimental evidence at protein level: Swiss-Prot protein existence level 1. From Escherichia coli.
   6220..6318    -  CDS            bla (fragment): BLO2_SALTM - Also known as oxa2. Experimental evidence at protein level: Swiss-Prot protein existence level 1. This is an oxacillin-hydrolyzing beta-lactamase. From Salmonella typhimurium.
   6373..7206    -  CDS            pRO1600 Rep: replication protein for the broad-host-range plasmid pRO1600 from Pseudomonas aeruginosa&nbsp
   7220..7571    +  rep_origin     pRO1600 oriV: broad-host-range origin of replication from Pseudomonas aeruginosa plasmid pRO1600; requires the pRO1600 Rep protein for replication (West et al., 1994)
   7910..8229    -  CDS            bla(M) (fragment): β-lactamase lacking the signal sequence; bla(M); allows cytosolic expression of β-lactamase
   8283..8360    +  promoter       lacIq promoter: lacI (mutant); In the lacIq allele, a single base change in the promoter boosts expression of the lacI gene about 10-fold.
   8361..9443    +  CDS            lacI: lac repressor; lacI; The lac repressor binds to the lac operator to inhibit transcription in E. coli. This inhibition can be relieved by adding lactose or isopropyl-β-D-thiogalactopyranoside (IPTG).
   9484..9501    +  promoter       tet promoter (fragment): E. coli promoter for tetracycline efflux protein gene
