[The description below was written by a language model from this plasmid's Addgene catalogue record and pLannotate feature annotations shown in this document.]
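Description:
pAB1 is a 9.7 kb broad-host-range bacterial expression plasmid that provides IPTG-inducible production of green fluorescent protein, designed for imaging the activity of Pseudomonas aeruginosa cells in biofilms. It is built on pMF54, a derivative of the trc expression vector pKK233-2 that was given an origin of transfer, a stabilizing replication function for P. aeruginosa, and the lacIq repressor allele. The feature table matches this history. A ColE1/pMB1-type origin, accompanied by the pBR322 bom site and rop gene, supports replication in E. coli. The pRO1600 oriV and its cognate Rep protein allow maintenance in Pseudomonas. An IncP oriT, flanked by traK and a fragment of traJ, permits conjugal mobilization from a donor that supplies the transfer functions in trans. Selection is by ampicillin through an intact bla gene. The partial tetracycline-resistance gene and the scattered β-lactamase fragments appear to be non-functional remnants of earlier cloning steps.

The payload is the GFP coding sequence, listed in the catalogue as eGFP with the alternative name GFPmut2 and annotated as GFPmut2, a rapidly maturing Aequorea victoria variant. It was inserted between NcoI and XbaI sites downstream of the trc promoter and lac operator. The 5S rRNA segment and the rrnB T1 and T2 terminators follow the gene and end transcription. LacI expressed from the lacIq promoter on the same plasmid keeps the trc promoter repressed independently of the host genotype, and adding IPTG relieves this repression. Because fluorescence then depends on new transcription and translation after induction, the construct can report where cells in a biofilm are capable of making new protein. This fits the associated work on low metabolic activity, oxygen limitation and antibiotic tolerance in P. aeruginosa biofilms.
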