Addgene plasmid #62547: pAB1
Purpose: broad host range plasmid for IPTG-inducible expression of eGFP. Designed for imaging Pseudomonas aeruginosa activity in biofilms.
Depositing lab: Michael Franklin. Depositing organization: Montana State University. Publication: Contributions of antibiotic penetration, oxygen limitation, and low metabolic activity to tolerance of Pseudomonas aeruginosa biofilms to ciprofloxacin and tobramycin. Walters MC 3rd, Roe F, Bugnicourt A, Franklin MJ, Stewart PS. Antimicrob Agents Chemother. 2003 Jan;47(1):317-23. PubMed 12499208.
Backbone
  Vector backbone: pMF54
  Modifications to backbone: pKK233-2 with oriT and stabilized for replication in P. aeruginosa and with lacIq.
  Vector type: Bacterial Expression ; broad host range plasmid
  Selectable markers: Ampicillin
Growth in bacteria
  Bacterial resistance: Ampicillin, 100 μg/mL
  Growth temperature: 37°C
  Growth strain: DH5alpha
  Copy number: High Copy
Gene/Insert
  Gene/Insert name: eGFP (alt name: GFP mut2)
  Promoter: pTrc
  Cloning method: Restriction Enzyme; 5′ cloning site NcoI (unknown if destroyed); 3′ cloning site XbaI (unknown if destroyed)
  Sequencing primers: 5′ CAATTTCACACAGGAAACAGA; 3′ TCAGGCTGAAAATCTTCTCT
Terms and licenses: Academic/Nonprofit Terms; Industry Terms: Not Available to Industry
How to cite: pAB1 was a gift from Michael Franklin (Addgene plasmid # 62547 ; http://n2t.net/addgene:62547 ; RRID:Addgene_62547)
